>Addgene plasmid #104394 | pET296-YcpLac111 CYC1p-MCP-NLS-2xyeGFP | addgene full sequence | sequence record 201040 | Addgene NGS Result
TACGCAAACCGCCTCTCCCCGCGCGTTGGCCGATTCATTAATGCAGCTGGCACGACAGGTTTCCCGACTG
GAAAGCGGGCAGTGAGCGCAACGCAATTAATGTGAGTTAGCTCACTCATTAGGCACCCCAGGCTTTACAC
TTTATGCTTCCGGCTCGTATGTTGTGTGGAATTGTGAGCGGATAACAATTTCACACAGGAAACAGCTATG
ACCATGATTACGCCAAGCTTGCATGCCTGCAGGGAGCGTTGGTTGGTGGATCAAGCCCACGCGTAGGCAA
TCCTCGAGCAGATCCGCCGGGCGTGTATATAGCGTGGATGGCCAGGCAACTTTAGTGCTGACACATACAG
GCATATATATATGTGTGCGACGACACATGATCATATGGCATGCATGTGCTCTGTATGTATATAAAACTCT
TGTTTTCTTCTTTTCTCTAAATATTCTTTCCTTATACATTAGGTCCTTTGTAGCATAAATTACTATACTT
CTATAGACACGCAAACACAAATACACACACTAAATTAATAGGATCCATGCTAGCCGTTAAAATGGCTTCT
AACTTTACTCAGTTCGTTCTCGTCGACAATGGCGGAACTGGCGACGTGACTGTCGCCCCAAGCAACTTCG
CTAACGGGATCGCTGAATGGATCAGCTCTAACTCGCGTTCACAGGCTTACAAAGTAACCTGTAGCGTTCG
TCAGAGCTCTGCGCAGAATCGCAAATACACCATCAAAGTCGAGGTGCCTAAAGGCGCCTGGCGTTCGTAC
TTAAATATGGAACTAACCATTCCAATTTTCGCCACGAATTCCGACTGCGAGCTTATTGTTAAGGCAATGC
AAGGTCTCCTAAAAGATGGAAACCCGATTCCCTCAGCAATCGCAGCAAACTCCGGCATCTACCCAAAAAA
AAAAAGAAAAGTTACCGGTTCTAAAGGTGAAGAATTATTCACTGGTGTTGTCCCAATTTTGGTTGAATTA
GATGGTGATGTTAATGGTCACAAATTTTCTGTCTCCGGTGAAGGTGAAGGTGATGCTACTTACGGTAAAT
TGACCTTAAAATTTATTTGTACTACTGGTAAATTGCCAGTTCCATGGCCAACCTTAGTCACTACTTTAAC
TTATGGTGTTCAATGTTTTTCTAGATACCCAGATCATATGAAACAACATGACTTTTTCAAGTCTGCCATG
CCAGAAGGTTATGTTCAAGAAAGAACTATTTTTTTCAAAGATGACGGTAACTACAAGACCAGAGCTGAAG
TCAAGTTTGAAGGTGATACCTTAGTTAATAGAATCAAATTAAAAGGTATTGATTTTAAAGAAGATGGTAA
CATTTTAGGTCACAAATTGGAATACAACTATAACTCTCACAATGTTTACATCATGGCTGACAAACAAAAG
AATGGTATCAAAGTTAACTTCAAAATTAGACACAACATTGAAGATGGTTCTGTTCAATTAGCTGACCATT
ATCAACAAAATACTCCAATTGGTGATGGTCCAGTCTTGTTACCAGACAACCATTACTTATCCACTCAATC
TGCCTTATCCAAAGATCCAAACGAAAAGAGAGACCACATGGTCTTGTTAGAATTTGTTACTGCTGCTGGT
ATTACCCATGGTATGGATGAATTGTACAAATGTTTAAACTCTAAAGGTGAAGAATTATTCACTGGTGTTG
TCCCAATTTTGGTTGAATTAGATGGTGATGTTAATGGTCACAAATTTTCTGTCTCCGGTGAAGGTGAAGG
TGATGCTACTTACGGTAAATTGACCTTAAAATTTATTTGTACTACTGGTAAATTGCCAGTTCCATGGCCA
ACCTTAGTCACTACTTTAACTTATGGTGTTCAATGTTTTTCTAGATACCCAGATCATATGAAACAACATG
ACTTTTTCAAGTCTGCCATGCCAGAAGGTTATGTTCAAGAAAGAACTATTTTTTTCAAAGATGACGGTAA
CTACAAGACCAGAGCTGAAGTCAAGTTTGAAGGTGATACCTTAGTTAATAGAATCGAATTAAAAGGTATT
GATTTTAAAGAAGATGGTAACATTTTAGGTCACAAATTGGAATACAACTATAACTCTCACAATGTTTACA
TCATGGCTGACAAACAAAAGAATGGTATCAAAGTTAACTTCAAAATTAGACACAACATTGAAGATGGTTC
TGTTCAATTAGCTGACCATTATCAACAAAATACTCCAATTGGTGATGGTCCAGTCTTGTTACCAGACAAC
CATTACTTATCCACTCAATCTGCCTTATCCAAAGATCCAAACGAAAAGAGAGACCACATGGTCTTGTTAG
AATTTGTTACTGCTGCTGGTATTACCCATGGTATGGATGAATTGTACAAATAAGTTTAAACCCGCTGATC
CTAGAGGGCCGCATCATGTAATTAGTTATGTCACGCTTACATTCACGCCCTCCCCCCACATCCGCTCTAA
CCGAAAAGGAAGGAGTTAGACAACCTGAAGTCTAGGTCCCTATTTATTTTTTTATAGTTATGTTAGTATT
AAGAACGTTATTTATATTTCAAATTTTTCTTTTTTTTCTGTACAGACGCGTGTACGCATGTAACATTATA
CTGAAAACCTTGCTTGAGAAGGTTTTGGGACGCTCGAAGGCTTTAATTTGAGCTCGAATTCACTGGCCGT
CGTTTTACAACGTCGTGACTGGGAAAACCCTGGCGTTACCCAACTTAATCGCCTTGCAGCACATCCCCCT
TTCGCCAGCTGGCGTAATAGCGAAGAGGCCCGCACCGATCGCCCTTCCCAACAGTTGCGCAGCCTGAATG
GCGAATGGCGCCTGATGCGGTATTTTCTCCTTACGCATCTGTGCGGTATTTCACACCGCATAATCGCTGG
GCCATTCTCATGAAGAATATCTTGAATTTATTGTCATATTACTAGTTGGTGTGGAAGTCCTAATATCGGT
GATCAATATAGTGGTTGACATGCTGGCTAGTCAACATTGAGCCTTTTGATCATGCAAATATATTACGGTA
TTTTACAATCAAATATCAAACTTAACTATTGACTTTATAACTTATTTAGGTGGTAACATTCTTATAAAAA
AGAAAAAAATTACTGCAAAACAGTACTAGCTTTTAACTTGTATCCTAGGTTATCTATGCTGTCTCACCAT
AGAGAATATTACCTATTTCAGAATGTATGTCCATGATTCGCCGGGTAAATACATATAATACACAAATCTG
GCTTAATAAAGTCTATAATATATCTCATAAAGAAGTGCTAAATTGGCTAGTGCTATATATTTTTAAGAAA
ATTTCTTTTGACTAAGTCCATATCGACTTTGTAAAAGTTCACATTAGCATACATATATTACACGAGCCAG
AAATAGTAACTTTTGCCTAAATCACAAATTGCAAAATTTAATTGCTTGCAAAAGGTCACATGCTTATAAT
CAACTTTTTTAAAAATTTAAAATACTTTTTTATTTTTTATTTTTAAACATAAATGAAATAATTTATTTAT
TGTTTATGATTACCGAAACATAAAACCTGCTCAAGAAAAAGAAACTGTTTTGTCCTTGGAAAAAAAGCAC
TACCTAGGAGCGGCCAAAATGCCGAGGCTTTCATAGCTTAAACTCTTTACAGAAAATAGGCATTATAGAT
CAGTTCGAGTTTTCTTATTCTTCCTTCCGGTTTTATCGTCACAGTTTTACAGTAAATAAGTATCACCTCT
TAGAGTTCGATGATAAGCTGTCAAACATGAGAATTAATTCCACATGTTAAAATAGTGAAGGAGCATGTTC
GGCACACAGTGGACCGAACGTGGGGTAAGTGCACTAGGGTCCGGTTAAACGGATCTCGCATTGATGAGGC
AACGCTAATTATCAACATATAGATTGTTATCTATCTGCATGAACACGAAATCTTTACTTGACGACTTGAG
GCTGATGGTGTTTATGCAAAGAAACCACTGTGTTTAATATGTGTCACTGTTTGATATTACTGTCAGCGTA
GAAGATAATAGTAAAAGCGGTTAATAAGTGTATTTGAGATAAGTGTGATAAAGTTTTTACAGCGAAAAGA
CGATAAATACAAGAAAATGATTACGAGGATACGGAGAGAGGTATGTACATGTGTATTTATATACTAAGCT
GCCGGCGGTTGTTTGCAAGACCGAGAAAAGGCTAGCAAGAATCGGGTCATTGTAGCGTATGCGCCTGTGA
ACATTCTCTTCAACAAGTTTGATTCCATTGCGGTGAAATGGTAAAAGTCAACCCCCTGCGATGTATATTT
TCCTGTACAATCAATCAAAAAGCCAAATGATTTAGCATTATCTTTACATCTTGTTATTTTACAGATTTTA
TGTTTAGATCTTTTATGCTTGCTTTTCAAAAGGCTTGCAGGCAAGTGCACAAACAATACTTAAATAAATA
CTACTCAGTAATAACCTATTTCTTAGCATTTTTGACGAAATTTGCTATTTTGTTAGAGTCTTTTACACCA
TTTGTCTCCACACCTCCGCTTACATCAACACCAATAACGCCATTTAATCTAAGCGCATCACCAACATTTT
CTGGCGTCAGTCCACCAGCTAACATAAAATGTAAGCTCTCGGGGCTCTCTTGCCTTCCAACCCAGTCAGA
AATCGAGTTCCAATCCAAAAGTTCACCTGTCCCACCTGCTTCTGAATCAAACAAGGGAATAAACGAATGA
GGTTTCTGTGAAGCTGCACTGAGTAGTATGTTGCAGTCTTTTGGAAATACGAGTCTTTTAATAACTGGCA
AACCGAGGAACTCTTGGTATTCTTGCCACGACTCATCTCCATGCAGTTGGACGATCGATGATAAGCTGTC
AAACATGAGAATTAATTCTACCCTATGAACATATTCCATTTTGTAATTTCGTGTCGTTTCTATTATGAAT
TTCATTTATAAAGTTTATGTACAAATATCATAAAAAAAGAGAATCTTTTTAAGCAAGGATTTTCTTAACT
TCTTCGGCGACAGCATCACCGACTTCGGTGGTACTGTTGGAACCACCTAAATCACCAGTTCTGATACCTG
CATCCAAAACCTTTTTAACTGCATCTTCAATGGCCTTACCTTCTTCAGGCAAGTTCAATGACAATTTCAA
CATCATTGCAGCAGACAAGATAGTGGCGATAGGGTTGACCTTATTCTTTGGCAAATCTGGAGCAGAACCG
TGGCATGGTTCGTACAAACCAAATGCGGTGTTCTTGTCTGGCAAAGAGGCCAAGGACGCAGATGGCAACA
AACCCAAGGAACCTGGGATAACGGAGGCTTCATCGGAGATGATATCACCAAACATGTTGCTGGTGATTAT
AATACCATTTAGGTGGGTTGGGTTCTTAACTAGGATCATGGCGGCAGAATCAATCAATTGATGTTGAACC
TTCAATGTAGGAAATTCGTTCTTGATGGTTTCCTCCACAGTTTTTCTCCATAATCTTGAAGAGGCCAAAA
CATTAGCTTTATCCAAGGACCAAATAGGCAATGGTGGCTCATGTTGTAGGGCCATGAAAGCGGCCATTCT
TGTGATTCTTTGCACTTCTGGAACGGTGTATTGTTCACTATCCCAAGCGACACCATCACCATCGTCTTCC
TTTCTCTTACCAAAGTAAATACCTCCCACTAATTCTCTGACAACAACGAAGTCAGTACCTTTAGCAAATT
GTGGCTTGATTGGAGATAAGTCTAAAAGAGAGTCGGATGCAAAGTTACATGGTCTTAAGTTGGCGTACAA
TTGAAGTTCTTTACGGATTTTTAGTAAACCTTGTTCAGGTCTAACACTACCTGTACCCCATTTAGGACCA
CCCACAGCACCTAACAAAACGGCATCAGCCTTCTTGGAGGCTTCCAGCGCCTCATCTGGAAGTGGAACAC
CTGTAGCATCGATAGCAGCACCACCAATTAAATGATTTTCGAAATCGAACTTGACATTGGAACGAACATC
AGAAATAGCTTTAAGAACCTTAATGGCTTCGGCTGTGATTTCTTGACCAACGTGGTCACCTGGCAAAACG
ACGATCTTCTTAGGGGCAGACATTAGAATGGTATATCCTTGAAATATATATATATATTGCTGAAATGTAA
AAGGTAAGAAAAGTTAGAAAGTAAGACGATTGCTAACCACCTATTGGAAAAAACAATAGGTCCTTAAATA
ATATTGTCAACTTCAAGTATTGTGATGCAAGCATTTAGTCATGAACGCTTCTCTATTCTATATGAAAAGC
CGGTTCCGGCGCTCTCACCTTTCCTTTTTCTCCCAATTTTTCAGTTGAAAAAGGTATATGCGTCAGGCGA
CCTCTGAAATTAACAAAAAATTTCCAGTCATCGAATTTGATTCTGTGCGATAGCGCCCCTGTGTGTTCTC
GTTATGTTGAGGAAAAAAATAATGGTTGCTAAGAGATTCGAACTCTTGCATCTTACGATACCTGAGTATT
CCCACAGTTAATTCTTGAAGACGAAAGGGCCTCGTGATACGCCTATTTTTATAGGTTAATGTCATGATAA
TAATGGTTTCTTAGACGTCAGGTGGCACTTTTCGGGGAAATGTGCGCGGAACCCCTATTTGTTTATTTTT
CTAAATACATTCAAATATGTATCCGCTCATGAGACAATAACCCTGATAAATGCTTCAATAATATTGAAAA
AGGAAGAGTATGAGTATTCAACATTTCCGTGTCGCCCTTATTCCCTTTTTTGCGGCATTTTGCCTTCCTG
TTTTTGCTCACCCAGAAACGCTGGTGAAAGTAAAAGATGCTGAAGATCAGTTGGGTGCACGAGTGGGTTA
CATCGAACTGGATCTCAACAGCGGTAAGATCCTTGAGAGTTTTCGCCCCGAAGAACGTTTTCCAATGATG
AGCACTTTTAAAGTTCTGCTATGTGGCGCGGTATTATCCCGTATTGACGCCGGGCAAGAGCAACTCGGTC
GCCGCATACACTATTCTCAGAATGACTTGGTTGAGTACTCACCAGTCACAGAAAAGCATCTTACGGATGG
CATGACAGTAAGAGAATTATGCAGTGCTGCCATAACCATGAGTGATAACACTGCGGCCAACTTACTTCTG
ACAACGATCGGAGGACCGAAGGAGCTAACCGCTTTTTTGCACAACATGGGGGATCATGTAACTCGCCTTG
ATCGTTGGGAACCGGAGCTGAATGAAGCCATACCAAACGACGAGCGTGACACCACGATGCCTGTAGCAAT
GGCAACAACGTTGCGCAAACTATTAACTGGCGAACTACTTACTCTAGCTTCCCGGCAACAATTAATAGAC
TGGATGGAGGCGGATAAAGTTGCAGGACCACTTCTGCGCTCGGCCCTTCCGGCTGGCTGGTTTATTGCTG
ATAAATCTGGAGCCGGTGAGCGTGGGTCTCGCGGTATCATTGCAGCACTGGGGCCAGATGGTAAGCCCTC
CCGTATCGTAGTTATCTACACGACGGGGAGTCAGGCAACTATGGATGAACGAAATAGACAGATCGCTGAG
ATAGGTGCCTCACTGATTAAGCATTGGTAACTGTCAGACCAAGTTTACTCATATATACTTTAGATTGATT
TAAAACTTCATTTTTAATTTAAAAGGATCTAGGTGAAGATCCTTTTTGATAATCTCATGACCAAAATCCC
TTAACGTGAGTTTTCGTTCCACTGAGCGTCAGACCCCGTAGAAAAGATCAAAGGATCTTCTTGAGATCCT
TTTTTTCTGCGCGTAATCTGCTGCTTGCAAACAAAAAAACCACCGCTACCAGCGGTGGTTTGTTTGCCGG
ATCAAGAGCTACCAACTCTTTTTCCGAAGGTAACTGGCTTCAGCAGAGCGCAGATACCAAATACTGTTCT
TCTAGTGTAGCCGTAGTTAGGCCACCACTTCAAGAACTCTGTAGCACCGCCTACATACCTCGCTCTGCTA
ATCCTGTTACCAGTGGCTGCTGCCAGTGGCGATAAGTCGTGTCTTACCGGGTTGGACTCAAGACGATAGT
TACCGGATAAGGCGCAGCGGTCGGGCTGAACGGGGGGTTCGTGCACACAGCCCAGCTTGGAGCGAACGAC
CTACACCGAACTGAGATACCTACAGCGTGAGCTATGAGAAAGCGCCACGCTTCCCGAAGGGAGAAAGGCG
GACAGGTATCCGGTAAGCGGCAGGGTCGGAACAGGAGAGCGCACGAGGGAGCTTCCAGGGGGAAACGCCT
GGTATCTTTATAGTCCTGTCGGGTTTCGCCACCTCTGACTTGAGCGTCGATTTTTGTGATGCTCGTCAGG
GGGGCGGAGCCTATGGAAAAACGCCAGCAACGCGGCCTTTTTACGGTTCCTGGCCTTTTGCTGGCCTTTT
GCTCACATGTTCTTTCCTGCGTTATCCCCTGATTCTGTGGATAACCGTATTACCGCCTTTGAGTGAGCTG
ATACCGCTCGCCGCAGCCGAACGACCGAGCGCAGCGAGTCAGTGAGCGAGGAAGCGGAAGAGCGCCCAA
Features (pLannotate 1.2.2; 19 found; start..end, strand, type, name):
     98..119     +  protein_bind   CAP binding site: CAP binding activates transcription in the presence of cAMP. E. coli catabolite activator protein
    134..164     +  promoter       lac promoter: promoter for the E. coli lac operon
    172..188     +  protein_bind   lac operator: The lac repressor binds to the lac operator to inhibit transcription in E. coli. This inhibition can be relieved by adding lactose or isopropyl-β-D-thiogalactopyranoside (IPTG). lac repressor encoded by lacI
    225..243     -  misc_feature   MCS (fragment): pUC18/19 multiple cloning site
    552..902     +  CDS            CAPSD_BPMS2 (fragment): Experimental evidence at protein level: Swiss-Prot protein existence level 1. Acts as a translational repressor of viral replicase synthesis late in infection. This latter function is the result of capsid protein interaction with an RNA hairpin which contains the replicase ribosome-binding site. From Escherichia phage MS2 (Bacteriophage MS2).
    930..1640    +  CDS            GFP (S65T): GFP (S65T) is a basic (constitutively fluorescent) green fluorescent protein published in 1995, derived from Aequorea victoria.
   1650..2363    +  CDS            yeGFP: yeast-enhanced green fluorescent protein codons optimized for translation in S. cerevisiae and C. albicans
   2440..2629    +  terminator     CYC1 terminator: S. cerevisiae CYC1; transcription terminator for CYC1
   2648..2805    +  CDS            lacZα (fragment): LacZα fragment of β-galactosidase; lacZ fragment
   2811..2862    -  misc_feature   bom (fragment): basis of mobility region from pBR322
   2867..2977    +  CDS            RMD1 (fragment): RMD1_YEAST - Experimental evidence at protein level: Swiss-Prot protein existence level 1. Required for sporulation where it is believed to have a role in meiotic nuclear division. From Saccharomyces cerevisiae (strain ATCC 204508 / S288c) (Baker's yeast).
   3425..4587    -  misc_feature   CEN/ARS: S. cerevisiae CEN4 centromere fused to the autonomously replicating sequence ARS1/ARS416
   4814..4832    -  promoter       tet promoter (fragment): E. coli promoter for tetracycline efflux protein gene
   4952..6043    -  CDS            LEU2: LEU3_YEAST - Experimental evidence at protein level: Swiss-Prot protein existence level 1. Catalyzes the oxidation of 3-carboxy-2-hydroxy-4- methylpentanoate (3-isopropylmalate) to 3-carboxy-4-methyl-2- oxopentanoate. The product decarboxylates to 4-methyl-2 oxopentanoate. From Saccharomyces cerevisiae (strain ATCC 204508 / S288c) (Baker's yeast).
   6044..6449    -  promoter       LEU2 promoter: S. cerevisiae LEU2
   6555..6659    +  promoter       AmpR promoter: bla
   6660..7520    +  CDS            AmpR: β-lactamase; bla; confers resistance to ampicillin, carbenicillin, and related antibiotics
   7691..8279    +  rep_origin     ori: high-copy-number ColE1/pMB1/pBR322/pUC origin of replication
   8462..85      +  CDS            lacI (fragment) (across the origin): lac repressor; lacI; The lac repressor binds to the lac operator to inhibit transcription in E. coli. This inhibition can be relieved by adding lactose or isopropyl-β-D-thiogalactopyranoside (IPTG).
