[The description below was written by a language model from this plasmid's Addgene catalogue record and pLannotate feature annotations shown in this document.]
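Description:
pET296-YcpLac111 CYC1p-MCP-NLS-2xyeGFP is an 8.5 kb E. coli–yeast shuttle plasmid built on the centromeric YCplac111 backbone for expressing a fluorescent MS2 coat protein fusion in Saccharomyces cerevisiae. In bacteria it replicates from a high-copy ColE1/pUC-type origin and is selected with ampicillin through the bla gene. In yeast it is maintained by a CEN4/ARS1 element, which typically keeps the plasmid at low, stable copy number, and is selected by LEU2 (with its own promoter) in leucine-auxotrophic strains. Remnants of the pUC-derived lac promoter/operator, multiple cloning site and lacZα fragment flank the insert, which was introduced at PvuII sites. These remnants are backbone carry-over rather than functional parts of the yeast cassette.

The 1,827 bp payload encodes the bacteriophage MS2 capsid (coat) protein (MCP), fused to an SV40 nuclear localisation signal and two tandem copies of yeast codon-optimised GFP. The annotation tool labels the first copy as GFP (S65T) and the second as yeGFP. According to the record, expression is driven by the CYC1 promoter and ended by the CYC1 terminator. The terminator is annotated downstream of the second GFP, but the promoter and the NLS were not picked up as features in the table.

MCP binds MS2 RNA hairpins, so co-expressing this fusion with a transcript tagged with MS2 stem-loops decorates that mRNA with GFP and allows single mRNAs to be imaged in living cells. The NLS is generally included in such designs to draw unbound fusion protein into the nucleus and lower cytoplasmic background. The plasmid was deposited with a study describing an improved MS2 system for accurately reporting the mRNA life cycle in yeast.
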