Addgene plasmid #104394: pET296-YcpLac111 CYC1p-MCP-NLS-2xyeGFP
Purpose: Yeast MCP-GFP expression
Depositing lab: Robert Singer & Evelina Tutucci. Depositing organization: Albert Einstein College of Medicine. Publication: An improved MS2 system for accurate reporting of the mRNA life cycle. Tutucci E, Vera M, Biswas J, Garcia J, Parker R, Singer RH. Nat Methods. 2017 Nov 13. doi: 10.1038/nmeth.4502. PubMed 29131164.
Backbone
  Vector backbone: YcpLac111
  Vector type: Bacterial Expression, Yeast Expression
  Selectable markers: LEU2
Growth in bacteria
  Bacterial resistance: Ampicillin, 100 μg/mL
  Growth temperature: 37°C
  Growth strain: DH5alpha
  Copy number: High Copy
Gene/Insert
  Gene/Insert name: MCP-NLS-2xyeGFP
  Species: S. cerevisiae (budding yeast), Synthetic
  Insert size (bp): 1827
  Mutation: MCP fused to NLS(SV40) and 2x yeast codon optimized eGFP
  Promoter: CYC1
  Cloning method: Restriction Enzyme; 5′ cloning site PvuII (unknown if destroyed); 3′ cloning site PvuII (not destroyed)
Terms and licenses: Academic/Nonprofit Terms; Industry Terms: Not Available to Industry
Depositor comments: Insert expressed under the control of the CYC1 promoter and terminator
How to cite: pET296-YcpLac111 CYC1p-MCP-NLS-2xyeGFP was a gift from Robert Singer & Evelina Tutucci (Addgene plasmid # 104394 ; http://n2t.net/addgene:104394 ; RRID:Addgene_104394)
