>Addgene plasmid #104394 | pET296-YcpLac111 CYC1p-MCP-NLS-2xyeGFP | depositor partial sequence | sequence record 197831 | CYC1p cloned from W303 yeast strain
GCGTTGGTTGGTGGATCAAGCCCACGCGTAGGCAATCCTCGAGCAGATCCGCCGGGCGTGTATATAGCGT
GGATGGCCAGGCAACTTTAGTGCTGACACATACAGGCATATATATATGTGTGCGACGACACATGATCATA
TGGCATGCATGTGCTCTGTATGTATATAAAACTCTTGTTTTCTTCTTTTCTCTAAATATTCTTTCCTTAT
ACATTAGGTCCTTTGTAGCATAAATTACTATACTTCTATAGACACGCAAACACAAATACACACACTAAAT
TAATA
